Addgene plasmid #242422: pLKO.1 mouse Chmp2b
Purpose: Expression of a Chmp2b-targeting shRNA in mouse cells
Depositing lab: Franz-Ulrich Hartl. Depositing organization: Max Planck Institute of Biochemistry. Publication: alpha-Synuclein aggregates inhibit ESCRT-III through sequestration and collateral degradation. Sitron CS, Trinkaus VA, Galesic A, Garhammer M, Yuste-Checa P, Dransfeld U, Feigenbutz D, Zhang J, Ivashko L, Dudanova I, Harper JW, Hartl FU. Mol Cell. 2025 Sep 18;85(18):3505-3523.e17. doi: 10.1016/j.molcel.2025.08.022. Epub 2025 Sep 10. PubMed 40934925.
Backbone
  Vector backbone: pLK0.1 puro
  Backbone size w/o insert (bp): 7032
  Vector type: Mammalian Expression
Growth in bacteria
  Bacterial resistance: Ampicillin, 100 μg/mL
  Growth temperature: 37°C
  Growth strain: NEB Stable
  Copy number: High Copy
Gene/Insert
  Gene/Insert name: Chmp2b
  gRNA/shRNA sequence: CCGGGCCTTAAATAGCACGAACATActcgagTATGTTCGTGCTATTTAAGGC
  Species: M. musculus (mouse)
  Entrez Gene: Chmp2b (a.k.a. 1190006E07Rik)
  Promoter: U6
  Cloning method: Gibson Cloning
  Sequencing primers: 5′ GAGGGCCTATTTCCCATGATT
Terms and licenses: Academic/Nonprofit Terms; Industry Terms: Not Available to Industry
Depositor comments: Please visit https://doi.org/10.1101/2025.01.13.632710 for bioRxiv preprint.
How to cite: pLKO.1 mouse Chmp2b was a gift from Franz-Ulrich Hartl (Addgene plasmid # 242422 ; http://n2t.net/addgene:242422 ; RRID:Addgene_242422)
