[The description below was written by a language model from this plasmid's Addgene catalogue record and pLannotate feature annotations shown in this document.]
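Description:
pLKO.1 mouse Chmp2b is a lentiviral shRNA vector built on the pLKO.1 puro backbone for knocking down mouse Chmp2b. The catalogue lists it simply as a mammalian expression vector, but the feature table shows the full architecture of a third-generation, self-inactivating HIV-1 transfer plasmid. An RSV promoter fused to a truncated 5' LTR drives genomic RNA production in packaging cells. This is followed by the Ψ packaging signal with a partial gag sequence, the Rev response element for Rev-dependent nuclear export, a cPPT/CTS element that aids nuclear import of the viral genome, and a ΔU3 3' LTR that silences LTR promoter activity after integration. In bacteria the plasmid replicates from a high-copy ColE1/pUC-type origin and is selected with ampicillin through the bla gene. An f1 origin, an SV40 origin and poly(A) signal, and remnants of lac and phage promoter sequences are carried over from the backbone.

The payload is a short hairpin cassette placed downstream of the human U6 RNA polymerase III promoter, introduced by Gibson cloning. The hairpin itself is not annotated in the feature table, but it would sit in the gap between the U6 promoter and the cPPT/CTS. Its transcript folds into a stem-loop that the cellular RNAi machinery processes to target Chmp2b mRNA. Chmp2b encodes an ESCRT-III subunit. A separate hPGK promoter drives puromycin N-acetyltransferase, allowing selection of transduced or transfected mammalian cells with puromycin. According to the record, the construct is used to express a Chmp2b-targeting shRNA in mouse cells, and it was deposited with a study of how alpha-synuclein aggregates impair ESCRT-III function.
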