Features (pLannotate 1.2.2; 25 found; start..end, strand, type, name):
      1..511     +  promoter       hPGK promoter: human phosphoglycerate kinase 1 promoter
    533..1132    +  CDS            PuroR: puromycin N-acetyltransferase; pac from Streptomyces alboniger; confers resistance to puromycin
   1175..1258    +  CDS            nef (fragment): NEF_HV1Z2 - Experimental evidence at protein level: Swiss-Prot protein existence level 1. Extracellular Nef protein targets CD4(+) T-lymphocytes for apoptosis by interacting with CXCR4 surface receptors. From Human immunodeficiency virus type 1 group M subtype D (isolate Z2/CDC-Z34) (HIV-1).
   1260..1493    +  LTR            3' LTR (ΔU3): self-inactivating 3' long terminal repeat (LTR) from HIV-1
   1565..1686    +  polyA_signal   SV40 poly(A) signal: SV40 polyadenylation signal
   1726..1861    +  rep_origin     SV40 ori: SV40 origin of replication
   1882..1900    -  promoter       T7 promoter: promoter for bacteriophage T7 RNA polymerase
   1908..2063    +  CDS            lacZα (fragment): LacZα fragment of β-galactosidase; lacZ fragment
   2068..2496    +  rep_origin     f1 ori (sequence partly withheld): f1 bacteriophage origin of replication; arrow indicates direction of (+) strand synthesis
   2549..2653    +  promoter       AmpR promoter: bla
   2654..3514    +  CDS            AmpR: β-lactamase; bla; confers resistance to ampicillin, carbenicillin, and related antibiotics
   3685..4273    +  rep_origin     ori: high-copy-number ColE1/pMB1/pBR322/pUC origin of replication
   4456..4548    +  CDS            lacI (fragment): lac repressor; lacI; The lac repressor binds to the lac operator to inhibit transcription in E. coli. This inhibition can be relieved by adding lactose or isopropyl-β-D-thiogalactopyranoside (IPTG).
   4561..4582    +  protein_bind   CAP binding site: CAP binding activates transcription in the presence of cAMP. E. coli catabolite activator protein
   4597..4627    +  promoter       lac promoter: promoter for the E. coli lac operon
   4635..4651    +  protein_bind   lac operator: The lac repressor binds to the lac operator to inhibit transcription in E. coli. This inhibition can be relieved by adding lactose or isopropyl-β-D-thiogalactopyranoside (IPTG). lac repressor encoded by lacI
   4696..4714    +  promoter       T3 promoter: promoter for bacteriophage T3 RNA polymerase
   4742..4968    +  promoter       RSV promoter: Rous sarcoma virus enhancer/promoter
   4969..5149    +  LTR            5' LTR (truncated): truncated 5' long terminal repeat (LTR) from HIV-1
   5196..5321    +  misc_feature   HIV-1 Ψ: packaging signal of human immunodeficiency virus type 1
   5305..5668    +  CDS            HIV-1 gag (fragment): gag protein from human immunodeficiency virus 1; gag
   5814..6047    +  misc_feature   RRE: The Rev response element (RRE) of HIV-1 allows for Rev-dependent mRNA export from the nucleus to the cytoplasm.
   6424..6524    +  CDS            Rev (fragment): human immunodeficiency virus 1 (HIV-1) Rev protein; rev; enhances nuclear export of unspliced and incompletely spliced viral mRNAs
   6574..6814    +  promoter       U6 promoter: RNA polymerase III promoter for human U6 snRNA
   6923..7040    +  misc_feature   cPPT/CTS: central polypurine tract and central termination sequence of HIV-1
>Addgene plasmid #242422 | pLKO.1 mouse Chmp2b | addgene full sequence | sequence record 486056 | Addgene NGS Result
GGGGTTGGGGTTGCGCCTTTTCCAAGGCAGCCCTGGGTTTGCGCAGGGACGCGGCTGCTCTGGGCGTGGT
TCCGGGAAACGCAGCGGCGCCGACCCTGGGTCTCGCACATTCTTCACGTCCGTTCGCAGCGTCACCCGGA
TCTTCGCCGCTACCCTTGTGGGCCCCCCGGCGACGCTTCCTGCTCCGCCCCTAAGTCGGGAAGGTTCCTT
GCGGTTCGCGGCGTGCCGGACGTGACAAACGGAAGCCGCACGTCTCACTAGTACCCTCGCAGACGGACAG
CGCCAGGGAGCAATGGCAGCGCGCCGACCGCGATGGGCTGTGGCCAATAGCGGCTGCTCAGCAGGGCGCG
CCGAGAGCAGCGGCCGGGAAGGGGCGGTGCGGGAGGCGGGGTGTGGGGCGGTAGTGTGGGCCCTGTTCCT
GCCCGCGCGGTGTTCCGCATTCTGCAAGCCTCCGGAGCGCACGTCGGCAGTCGGCTCCCTCGTTGACCGA
ATCACCGACCTCTCTCCCCAGGGGGATCCACCGGAGCTTACCATGACCGAGTACAAGCCCACGGTGCGCC
TCGCCACCCGCGACGACGTCCCCAGGGCCGTACGCACCCTCGCCGCCGCGTTCGCCGACTACCCCGCCAC
GCGCCACACCGTCGATCCGGACCGCCACATCGAGCGGGTCACCGAGCTGCAAGAACTCTTCCTCACGCGC
GTCGGGCTCGACATCGGCAAGGTGTGGGTCGCGGACGACGGCGCCGCGGTGGCGGTCTGGACCACGCCGG
AGAGCGTCGAAGCGGGGGCGGTGTTCGCCGAGATCGGCCCGCGCATGGCCGAGTTGAGCGGTTCCCGGCT
GGCCGCGCAGCAACAGATGGAAGGCCTCCTGGCGCCGCACCGGCCCAAGGAGCCCGCGTGGTTCCTGGCC
ACCGTCGGCGTCTCGCCCGACCACCAGGGCAAGGGTCTGGGCAGCGCCGTCGTGCTCCCCGGAGTGGAGG
CGGCCGAGCGCGCCGGGGTGCCCGCCTTCCTGGAGACCTCCGCGCCCCGCAACCTCCCCTTCTACGAGCG
GCTCGGCTTCACCGTCACCGCCGACGTCGAGGTGCCCGAAGGACCGCGCACCTGGTGCATGACCCGCAAG
CCCGGTGCCTGACGCCCGCCCCACGACCCGCAGCGCCCGACCGAAAGGAGCGCACGACCCCATGCATCGG
TACCTTTAAGACCAATGACTTACAAGGCAGCTGTAGATCTTAGCCACTTTTTAAAAGAAAAGGGGGGACT
GGAAGGGCTAATTCACTCCCAACGAAGACAAGATCTGCTTTTTGCTTGTACTGGGTCTCTCTGGTTAGAC
CAGATCTGAGCCTGGGAGCTCTCTGGCTAACTAGGGAACCCACTGCTTAAGCCTCAATAAAGCTTGCCTT
GAGTGCTTCAAGTAGTGTGTGCCCGTCTGTTGTGTGACTCTGGTAACTAGAGATCCCTCAGACCCTTTTA
GTCAGTGTGGAAAATCTCTAGCAGTAGTAGTTCATGTCATCTTATTATTCAGTATTTATAACTTGCAAAG
AAATGAATATCAGAGAGTGAGAGGAACTTGTTTATTGCAGCTTATAATGGTTACAAATAAAGCAATAGCA
TCACAAATTTCACAAATAAAGCATTTTTTTCACTGCATTCTAGTTGTGGTTTGTCCAAACTCATCAATGT
ATCTTATCATGTCTGGCTCTAGCTATCCCGCCCCTAACTCCGCCCATCCCGCCCCTAACTCCGCCCAGTT
CCGCCCATTCTCCGCCCCATGGCTGACTAATTTTTTTTATTTATGCAGAGGCCGAGGCCGCCTCGGCCTC
TGAGCTATTCCAGAAGTAGTGAGGAGGCTTTTTTGGAGGCCTAGGGACGTACCCAATTCGCCCTATAGTG
AGTCGTATTACGCGCGCTCACTGGCCGTCGTTTTACAACGTCGTGACTGGGAAAACCCTGGCGTTACCCA
ACTTAATCGCCTTGCAGCACATCCCCCTTTCGCCAGCTGGCGTAATAGCGAAGAGGCCCGCACCGATCGC
CCTTCCCAACAGTTGCGCAGCCTGAATGGCGAATGGG
[124 nt withheld, positions 2068-2191]
C
[91 nt withheld, positions 2193-2283]
A
[49 nt withheld, positions 2285-2333]
CCTTTGACGTTGGAGTCCACGTTCTTT
[37 nt withheld, positions 2361-2397]
ACCCTATCTCGGTCTATTCTTTTGATTTATAAGGGATTTTGCCGATTTCGGCCTATTGGTTAAAAAATGA
GCTGATTTAACAAAAATTTAACGCGAATTTTAACAAAATATTAACGCTTACAATTTAGGTGGCACTTTTC
GGGGAAATGTGCGCGGAACCCCTATTTGTTTATTTTTCTAAATACATTCAAATATGTATCCGCTCATGAG
ACAATAACCCTGATAAATGCTTCAATAATATTGAAAAAGGAAGAGTATGAGTATTCAACATTTCCGTGTC
GCCCTTATTCCCTTTTTTGCGGCATTTTGCCTTCCTGTTTTTGCTCACCCAGAAACGCTGGTGAAAGTAA
AAGATGCTGAAGATCAGTTGGGTGCACGAGTGGGTTACATCGAACTGGATCTCAACAGCGGTAAGATCCT
TGAGAGTTTTCGCCCCGAAGAACGTTTTCCAATGATGAGCACTTTTAAAGTTCTGCTATGTGGCGCGGTA
TTATCCCGTATTGACGCCGGGCAAGAGCAACTCGGTCGCCGCATACACTATTCTCAGAATGACTTGGTTG
AGTACTCACCAGTCACAGAAAAGCATCTTACGGATGGCATGACAGTAAGAGAATTATGCAGTGCTGCCAT
AACCATGAGTGATAACACTGCGGCCAACTTACTTCTGACAACGATCGGAGGACCGAAGGAGCTAACCGCT
TTTTTGCACAACATGGGGGATCATGTAACTCGCCTTGATCGTTGGGAACCGGAGCTGAATGAAGCCATAC
CAAACGACGAGCGTGACACCACGATGCCTGTAGCAATGGCAACAACGTTGCGCAAACTATTAACTGGCGA
ACTACTTACTCTAGCTTCCCGGCAACAATTAATAGACTGGATGGAGGCGGATAAAGTTGCAGGACCACTT
CTGCGCTCGGCCCTTCCGGCTGGCTGGTTTATTGCTGATAAATCTGGAGCCGGTGAGCGTGGGTCTCGCG
GTATCATTGCAGCACTGGGGCCAGATGGTAAGCCCTCCCGTATCGTAGTTATCTACACGACGGGGAGTCA
GGCAACTATGGATGAACGAAATAGACAGATCGCTGAGATAGGTGCCTCACTGATTAAGCATTGGTAACTG
TCAGACCAAGTTTACTCATATATACTTTAGATTGATTTAAAACTTCATTTTTAATTTAAAAGGATCTAGG
TGAAGATCCTTTTTGATAATCTCATGACCAAAATCCCTTAACGTGAGTTTTCGTTCCACTGAGCGTCAGA
CCCCGTAGAAAAGATCAAAGGATCTTCTTGAGATCCTTTTTTTCTGCGCGTAATCTGCTGCTTGCAAACA
AAAAAACCACCGCTACCAGCGGTGGTTTGTTTGCCGGATCAAGAGCTACCAACTCTTTTTCCGAAGGTAA
CTGGCTTCAGCAGAGCGCAGATACCAAATACTGTTCTTCTAGTGTAGCCGTAGTTAGGCCACCACTTCAA
GAACTCTGTAGCACCGCCTACATACCTCGCTCTGCTAATCCTGTTACCAGTGGCTGCTGCCAGTGGCGAT
AAGTCGTGTCTTACCGGGTTGGACTCAAGACGATAGTTACCGGATAAGGCGCAGCGGTCGGGCTGAACGG
GGGGTTCGTGCACACAGCCCAGCTTGGAGCGAACGACCTACACCGAACTGAGATACCTACAGCGTGAGCT
ATGAGAAAGCGCCACGCTTCCCGAAGGGAGAAAGGCGGACAGGTATCCGGTAAGCGGCAGGGTCGGAACA
GGAGAGCGCACGAGGGAGCTTCCAGGGGGAAACGCCTGGTATCTTTATAGTCCTGTCGGGTTTCGCCACC
TCTGACTTGAGCGTCGATTTTTGTGATGCTCGTCAGGGGGGCGGAGCCTATGGAAAAACGCCAGCAACGC
GGCCTTTTTACGGTTCCTGGCCTTTTGCTGGCCTTTTGCTCACATGTTCTTTCCTGCGTTATCCCCTGAT
TCTGTGGATAACCGTATTACCGCCTTTGAGTGAGCTGATACCGCTCGCCGCAGCCGAACGACCGAGCGCA
GCGAGTCAGTGAGCGAGGAAGCGGAAGAGCGCCCAATACGCAAACCGCCTCTCCCCGCGCGTTGGCCGAT
TCATTAATGCAGCTGGCACGACAGGTTTCCCGACTGGAAAGCGGGCAGTGAGCGCAACGCAATTAATGTG
AGTTAGCTCACTCATTAGGCACCCCAGGCTTTACACTTTATGCTTCCGGCTCGTATGTTGTGTGGAATTG
TGAGCGGATAACAATTTCACACAGGAAACAGCTATGACCATGATTACGCCAAGCGCGCAATTAACCCTCA
CTAAAGGGAACAAAAGCTGGAGCTGCAAGCTTAATGTAGTCTTATGCAATACTCTTGTAGTCTTGCAACA
TGGTAACGATGAGTTAGCAACATGCCTTACAAGGAGAGAAAAAGCACCGTGCATGCCGATTGGTGGAAGT
AAGGTGGTACGATCGTGCCTTATTAGGAAGGCAACAGACGGGTCTGACATGGATTGGACGAACCACTGAA
TTGCCGCATTGCAGAGATATTGTATTTAAGTGCCTAGCTCGATACATAAACGGGTCTCTCTGGTTAGACC
AGATCTGAGCCTGGGAGCTCTCTGGCTAACTAGGGAACCCACTGCTTAAGCCTCAATAAAGCTTGCCTTG
AGTGCTTCAAGTAGTGTGTGCCCGTCTGTTGTGTGACTCTGGTAACTAGAGATCCCTCAGACCCTTTTAG
TCAGTGTGGAAAATCTCTAGCAGTGGCGCCCGAACAGGGACTTGAAAGCGAAAGGGAAACCAGAGGAGCT
CTCTCGACGCAGGACTCGGCTTGCTGAAGCGCGCACGGCAAGAGGCGAGGGGCGGCGACTGGTGAGTACG
CCAAAAATTTTGACTAGCGGAGGCTAGAAGGAGAGAGATGGGTGCGAGAGCGTCAGTATTAAGCGGGGGA
GAATTAGATCGCGATGGGAAAAAATTCGGTTAAGGCCAGGGGGAAAGAAAAAATATAAATTAAAACATAT
AGTATGGGCAAGCAGGGAGCTAGAACGATTCGCAGTTAATCCTGGCCTGTTAGAAACATCAGAAGGCTGT
AGACAAATACTGGGACAGCTACAACCATCCCTTCAGACAGGATCAGAAGAACTTAGATCATTATATAATA
CAGTAGCAACCCTCTATTGTGTGCATCAAAGGATAGAGATAAAAGACACCAAGGAAGCTTTAGACAAGAT
AGAGGAAGAGCAAAACAAAAGTAAGACCACCGCACAGCAAGCGGCCGCTGATCTTCAGACCTGGAGGAGG
AGATATGAGGGACAATTGGAGAAGTGAATTATATAAATATAAAGTAGTAAAAATTGAACCATTAGGAGTA
GCACCCACCAAGGCAAAGAGAAGAGTGGTGCAGAGAGAAAAAAGAGCAGTGGGAATAGGAGCTTTGTTCC
TTGGGTTCTTGGGAGCAGCAGGAAGCACTATGGGCGCAGCGTCAATGACGCTGACGGTACAGGCCAGACA
ATTATTGTCTGGTATAGTGCAGCAGCAGAACAATTTGCTGAGGGCTATTGAGGCGCAACAGCATCTGTTG
CAACTCACAGTCTGGGGCATCAAGCAGCTCCAGGCAAGAATCCTGGCTGTGGAAAGATACCTAAAGGATC
AACAGCTCCTGGGGATTTGGGGTTGCTCTGGAAAACTCATTTGCACCACTGCTGTGCCTTGGAATGCTAG
TTGGAGTAATAAATCTCTGGAACAGATTTGGAATCACACGACCTGGATGGAGTGGGACAGAGAAATTAAC
AATTACACAAGCTTAATACACTCCTTAATTGAAGAATCGCAAAACCAGCAAGAAAAGAATGAACAAGAAT
TATTGGAATTAGATAAATGGGCAAGTTTGTGGAATTGGTTTAACATAACAAATTGGCTGTGGTATATAAA
ATTATTCATAATGATAGTAGGAGGCTTGGTAGGTTTAAGAATAGTTTTTGCTGTACTTTCTATAGTGAAT
AGAGTTAGGCAGGGATATTCACCATTATCGTTTCAGACCCACCTCCCAACCCCGAGGGGACCCGACAGGC
CCGAAGGAATAGAAGAAGAAGGTGGAGAGAGAGACAGAGACAGATCCATTCGATTAGTGAACGGATCTCG
ACGGTATCGATCACGAGACTAGCCTCGAGCGGCCGCCCCCTTCACCGAGGGCCTATTTCCCATGATTCCT
TCATATTTGCATATACGATACAAGGCTGTTAGAGAGATAATTGGAATTAATTTGACTGTAAACACAAAGA
TATTAGTACAAAATACGTGACGTAGAAAGTAATAATTTCTTGGGTAGTTTGCAGTTTTAAAATTATGTTT
TAAAATGGACTATCATATGCTTACCGTAACTTGAAAGTATTTCGATTTCTTGGCTTTATATATCTTGTGG
AAAGGACGAAACACCGGGCCTTAAATAGCACGAACATACTCGAGTATGTTCGTGCTATTTAAGGCTTTTT
GAATTAATTCTCGACCTCGAGACAAATGGCAGTATTCATCCACAATTTTAAAAGAAAAGGGGGGATTGGG
GGGTACAGTGCAGGGGAAAGAATAGTAGACATAATAGCAACAGACATACAAACTAAAGAATTACAAAAAC
AAATTACAAAAATTCAAAATTTTCGGGTTTATTACAGGGACAGCAGAGATCCACTTTGGCCGCGGCTCGA
G
